>Addgene plasmid #29204 | pEMS1407 | addgene partial sequence | sequence record 39579 | EGFP-N 5'-CGTCGCCGTCCAGCTCGACCAG-3'
GCTCCTCGCCCTTGCTCACCATGGTGGCGGAAGTTCCTATACCTTTTGAAGAATAGGAACTTCGGCGCGC
CTGGAGGGTGAAACCCGCTATTGACAAGACTGGGTTTGGCTCAGGCAGGAGAGGCGCTTTCTATATCTCC
TTGGGAAAGGCCGGGTTTGCGTCAGTGCAAAGCAAGGTGCCCTTGGTTTGACATTTTCTTGATAATACAA
GTTTGATAAATCATTACCCCCTTGGATTCAAGTTTTAAAGGGACAACAGCCTAGAGTATGCTGGCCAGTT
GTCACTCCAGCGGGAGGGGGCTGCGTGTTTGGCGTGACTCATGTGGTCTGATTACTAAACCGAAACCGGC
AGGAGGGGAAGACAGAAGTTTGCCTCCTCCTAATTAAGGGAAACATGGGAGGGACACGTCCCACTGCACC
CAAGGCAAGGCGCAGCCGCCAACAGAGTGGATCGGGCTGTAGAGGAGGAAGGAGGGGGTTAAATCACTGT
CTATTCTTTCCCTTTCACTAGATTCCATTGCTGTCCCCCCTTATCTTCAGGGATTCCGAAAATATTACTC
CGAAAGAGGTTGAGGGCATGCGGAGG
