>Addgene plasmid #29204 | pEMS1407 | addgene partial sequence | sequence record 39711 | pEMS1307-fwd 5'-ccgcacgtctaagaaaccat-3'
CGAGGCCCTTTCGTCTTCAAGAATTAATTCCGATCATATTCAATAACCCTTAATGAATTCGAGCTCCTAG
GCCGGCCGATTACAATCTATGAGCATGGGAACCCAGATCTTTGAGTCACAAGACACCTACAACACAAGAG
TCTGAAAACATGCAACAAATGGACCCACAGAGGCCGAGACTCCAAGAGAGGATCCTGTTGCTGTGGGCAG
CCTGGATCCAGCCTACCTGAAGGGAGCTCCGTTTTTACCTTGACCAGTCCATTACTTGACACCTAAGCGT
CAGCTAGTTTTGAGTTGGGTTTCTATCCCTTGCAATTGAAAAAGAGTCCTGATGAAGTGATTTATTTTCT
TCTTTTTGCTTATTTTTTTCCATAATGTAATACAAAAGACCTTGTAATGCCAAAAAGTGACAGAATAGAG
TTCTAAGGGAAAAAAATCACTCTAAATGCCTTTGACAACATCACCTTAATTGCCCGTGTGGGCGCAGCCC
ACCTTTTTCCCTTGGTATCAGTGAAACCAGGCCTTCGTGAAACAATGGAATCATTGAACCGTGCATCGTC
ACAGACAATCACACTCCCC
