[The description below was written by a language model from this plasmid's Addgene catalogue record.]
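Description:
pEMS1407 is a Pleiades Promoter Project construct built on the large pEMS1306 backbone (about 16.5 kb without insert), carrying the human MiniPromoter Ple200. It is maintained in E. coli as a high-copy plasmid under ampicillin selection. The record does not include a feature table, so the origin of replication and the other elements that account for the backbone's size are not stated here.

The insert is a 2,346 bp human regulatory sequence designed from SLC6A5, the gene encoding the glycine transporter GLYT2. It was cloned between the FseI and AscI sites. Ple200 is a candidate promoter rather than a coding sequence, so the "C-terminal tag" listed in the record is best read as the backbone-encoded reporter lying downstream of the cloning site. This reporter is EGFP fused to a nuclear localization signal. In this arrangement the MiniPromoter is meant to drive the reporter, and the NLS concentrates fluorescence in the nucleus so that expressing cells are easier to identify and count.

The plasmid belongs to a collection assembled to test compact human promoter designs for selective expression in defined brain regions and cell types. For this design the recorded outcome was negative: EGFP expression was not detected in either the brain or the eye. pEMS1407 is therefore useful mainly as a documented non-functional MiniPromoter design, either for comparison with other SLC6A5-based or Pleiades constructs or as a starting point for redesign. It is not a working driver of cell-type-specific expression. Distribution is limited to academic and nonprofit users.
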