Addgene plasmid #29204: pEMS1407
Purpose: Expression of the eGFP reporter gene was not detected in the brain and eye.
Depositing lab: Elizabeth Simpson. Depositing organization: University of British Columbia. Publication: A regulatory toolbox of MiniPromoters to drive selective expression in the brain. Portales-Casamar E, Swanson DJ, Liu L, de Leeuw CN, Banks KG, Ho Sui SJ, Fulton DL, Ali J, Amirabbasi M, Arenillas DJ, Babyak N, Black SF, Bonaguro RJ, Brauer E, Candido TR, Castellarin M, Chen J, Chen Y, Cheng JC, Chopra V, Docking TR, Dreolini L, D'Souza CA, Flynn EK, Glenn R, Hatakka K, Hearty TG, Imanian B, Jiang S, Khorasan-zadeh S, Komljenovic I, Laprise S, Liao NY, Lim JS, Lithwick S, Liu F, Liu J, Lu M, McConechy M, McLeod AJ, Milisavljevic M, Mis J, O'Connor K, Palma B, Palmquist DL, Schmouth JF, Swanson MI, Tam B, Ticoll A, Turner JL, Varhol R, Vermeulen J, Watkins RF, Wilson G, Wong BK, Wong SH, Wong TY, Yang GS, Ypsilanti AR, Jones SJ, Holt RA, Goldowitz D, Wasserman WW, Simpson EM. Proc Natl Acad Sci U S A. 2010 Sep 21. 107(38):16589-94. 10.1073/pnas.1009158107 PubMed 20807748.
Backbone
  Vector backbone: pEMS1306
  Backbone size w/o insert (bp): 16454
  Vector type: Pleiades Promoter Project [sic, Pleaides Plieades]
Growth in bacteria
  Bacterial resistance: Ampicillin, 100 μg/mL
  Growth temperature: 37°C
  Growth strain: DH5alpha
  Growth instructions: DH10B
  Copy number: High Copy
Gene/Insert
  Gene/Insert name: Ple200 (alt names: SLC6A5; solute carrier family 6, member 5)
  Species: H. sapiens (human)
  Insert size (bp): 2346
  Entrez Gene: SLC6A5 (a.k.a. GLYT-2, GLYT2, HKPX3, NET1)
  Tag / fusion protein: EGFP-NLS (C terminal on backbone)
  Cloning method: Restriction Enzyme; 5′ cloning site FseI (unknown if destroyed); 3′ cloning site AscI (unknown if destroyed)
  Sequencing primers: 5′ Unknown
Terms and licenses: Academic/Nonprofit Terms; Industry Terms: Not Available to Industry
How to cite: pEMS1407 was a gift from Elizabeth Simpson (Addgene plasmid # 29204 ; http://n2t.net/addgene:29204 ; RRID:Addgene_29204)
